LOCUS       Exported 3253 bp ds-DNA circular SYN 13-MAY-2021
DEFINITION  pMVP L3-L2 entry plasmid, contains FLAG epitope tag + WPRE for 3- or
            4-component MultiSite Gateway Pro assembly. Allows C-term epitope
            fusion to a gene of interest in lentivirus vectors..
ACCESSION   .
VERSION     .
KEYWORDS    JA001: pMVP (L3-L2) FLAG epitope tag + WPRE
SOURCE      synthetic DNA construct
  ORGANISM  synthetic DNA construct
REFERENCE   1 (bases 1 to 3253)
  AUTHORS   Haldeman JM, Conway AE, Arlotto ME, Slentz DH, Muoio DM, Becker TC,
            Newgard CB
  TITLE     Creation of versatile cloning platforms for transgene expression and
            dCas9-based epigenome editing.
  JOURNAL   Nucleic Acids Res. 2018 Dec 27. pii: 5264291. doi:
            10.1093/nar/gky1286.
  PUBMED    30590691
REFERENCE   2 (bases 1 to 3253)
  AUTHORS   .
  TITLE     Direct Submission
  JOURNAL   Exported May 13, 2021 from SnapGene Server 1.1.58
            http://www.snapgene.com
FEATURES             Location/Qualifiers
     source          1..3253
                     /organism="synthetic DNA construct"
                     /mol_type="other DNA"
     primer_bind     92..109
                     /label=L4440
                     /note="L4440 vector, forward primer"
     terminator      268..295
                     /label=rrnB T2 terminator
                     /note="transcription terminator T2 from the E. coli rrnB
                     gene"
     terminator      387..473
                     /gene="Escherichia coli rrnB"
                     /label=rrnB T1 terminator
                     /note="transcription terminator T1 from the E. coli rrnB
                     gene"
     primer_bind     522..544
                     /label=M13/pUC Forward
                     /note="In lacZ gene"
     primer_bind     536..553
                     /label=M13 Forward
                     /note="In lacZ gene. Also called M13-F20 or M13 (-21)
                     Forward"
     primer_bind     537..553
                     /label=M13 fwd
                     /note="common sequencing primer, one of multiple similar
                     variants"
     protein_bind    570..665
                     /gene="mutant version of attL"
                     /label=attL3
                     /bound_moiety="LR Clonase(TM)"
                     /note="recombination site for the Gateway(R) LR reaction"
     CDS             677..700
                     /codon_start=1
                     /product="FLAG(R) epitope tag, followed by an enterokinase
                     cleavage site"
                     /label=FLAG
                     /translation="DYKDDDDK"
     misc_feature    749..1337
                     /label=WPRE
                     /note="woodchuck hepatitis virus posttranscriptional
                     regulatory element"
     primer_bind     complement(802..822)
                     /label=WPRE-R
                     /note="WPRE, reverse primer"
     CDS             complement(1220..1231)
                     /codon_start=1
                     /product="Factor Xa recognition and cleavage site"
                     /label=Factor Xa site
                     /translation="IEGR"
     protein_bind    complement(1365..1464)
                     /gene="mutant version of attL"
                     /label=attL2
                     /bound_moiety="LR Clonase(TM)"
                     /note="recombination site for the Gateway(R) LR reaction"
     primer_bind     complement(1494..1513)
                     /label=T7
                     /note="T7 promoter, forward primer"
     promoter        complement(1495..1513)
                     /label=T7 promoter
                     /note="promoter for bacteriophage T7 RNA polymerase"
     primer_bind     complement(1518..1534)
                     /label=M13 rev
                     /note="common sequencing primer, one of multiple similar
                     variants"
     primer_bind     complement(1518..1534)
                     /label=M13 Reverse
                     /note="In lacZ gene. Also called M13-rev"
     primer_bind     complement(1636..1655)
                     /label=pENTR-R
                     /note="pENTR vectors, reverse primer"
     CDS             1647..2456
                     /codon_start=1
                     /gene="aph(3')-Ia"
                     /product="aminoglycoside phosphotransferase"
                     /label=KanR
                     /note="confers resistance to kanamycin in bacteria or G418
                     (Geneticin(R)) in eukaryotes"
                     /translation="MSHIQRETSRPRLNSNMDADLYGYKWARDNVGQSGATIYRLYGKP
                     DAPELFLKHGKGSVANDVTDEMVRLNWLTEFMPLPTIKHFIRTPDDAWLLTTAIPGKTA
                     FQVLEEYPDSGENIVDALAVFLRRLHSIPVCNCPFNSDRVFRLAQAQSRMNNGLVDASD
                     FDDERNGWPVEQVWKEMHKLLPFSPDSVVTHGDFSLDNLIFDEGKLIGCIDVGRVGIAD
                     RYQDLAILWNCLGEFSPSLQKRLFQKYGIDNPDMNKLQFHLMLDEFF"
     primer_bind     complement(1714..1733)
                     /label=Kan-R
                     /note="Kanamycin resistance gene, reverse primer"
     rep_origin      2603..3191
                     /direction=RIGHT
                     /label=ori
                     /note="high-copy-number ColE1/pMB1/pBR322/pUC origin of
                     replication"
     primer_bind     3092..3111
                     /label=pBR322ori-F
                     /note="pBR322 origin, forward primer"
ORIGIN
        1 ctttcctgcg ttatcccctg attctgtgga taaccgtatt accgcctttg agtgagctga
       61 taccgctcgc cgcagccgaa cgaccgagcg cagcgagtca gtgagcgagg aagcggaaga
      121 gcgcccaata cgcaaaccgc ctctccccgc gcgttggccg attcattaat gcagctggca
      181 cgacaggttt cccgactgga aagcgggcag tgagcgcaac gcaattaata cgcgtaccgc
      241 tagccaggaa gagtttgtag aaacgcaaaa aggccatccg tcaggatggc cttctgctta
      301 gtttgatgcc tggcagttta tggcgggcgt cctgcccgcc accctccggg ccgttgcttc
      361 acaacgttca aatccgctcc cggcggattt gtcctactca ggagagcgtt caccgacaaa
      421 caacagataa aacgaaaggc ccagtcttcc gactgagcct ttcgttttat ttgatgcctg
      481 gcagttccct actctcgcgt taacgctagc atggatgttt tcccagtcac gacgttgtaa
      541 aacgacggcc agtcttaagc tcgggcccca aataatgatt ttattttgac tgatagtgac
      601 ctgttcgttg caacaaattg atgagcaatg cttttttata atgccaactt tgtataataa
      661 agttggtggc ggatccgact acaaggatga cgacgataag taagaattcc tagagctcct
      721 atagtgagac cggttagtaa tgatcgacaa tcaacctctg gattacaaaa tttgtgaaag
      781 attgactggt attcttaact atgttgctcc ttttacgcta tgtggatacg ctgctttaat
      841 gcctttgtat catgctattg cttcccgtat ggctttcatt ttctcctcct tgtataaatc
      901 ctggttgctg tctctttatg aggagttgtg gcccgttgtc aggcaacgtg gcgtggtgtg
      961 cactgtgttt gctgacgcaa cccccactgg ttggggcatt gccaccacct gtcagctcct
     1021 ttccgggact ttcgctttcc ccctccctat tgccacggcg gaactcatcg ccgcctgcct
     1081 tgcccgctgc tggacagggg ctcggctgtt gggcactgac aattccgtgg tgttgtcggg
     1141 gaagctgacg tcctttccat ggctgctcgc ctgtgttgcc acctggattc tgcgcgggac
     1201 gtccttctgc tacgtccctt cggccctcaa tccagcggac cttccttccc gcggcctgct
     1261 gccggctctg cggcctcttc cgcgtcttcg ccttcgccct cagacgagtc ggatctccct
     1321 ttgggccgcc tccccgcctg gcgatggtac tgtcctagta cctgacccag ctttcttgta
     1381 caaagttggc attataagaa agcattgctt atcaatttgt tgcaacgaac aggtcactat
     1441 cagtcaaaat aaaatcatta tttgccatcc agctgcaggg cggccgcgat atcccctata
     1501 gtgagtcgta ttacatggtc atagctgttt cctggcagct ctggcccgtg tctcaaaatc
     1561 tctgatgtta cattgcacaa gataaaaata tatcatcatg aacaataaaa ctgtctgctt
     1621 acataaacag taatacaagg ggtgttatga gccatattca acgggaaacg tcgaggccgc
     1681 gattaaattc caacatggat gctgatttat atgggtataa atgggctcgc gataatgtcg
     1741 ggcaatcagg tgcgacaatc tatcgcttgt atgggaagcc cgatgcgcca gagttgtttc
     1801 tgaaacatgg caaaggtagc gttgccaatg atgttacaga tgagatggtc agactaaact
     1861 ggctgacgga atttatgcct cttccgacca tcaagcattt tatccgtact cctgatgatg
     1921 catggttact caccactgcg atccccggaa aaacagcatt ccaggtatta gaagaatatc
     1981 ctgattcagg tgaaaatatt gttgatgcgc tggcagtgtt cctgcgccgg ttgcattcga
     2041 ttcctgtttg taattgtcct tttaacagcg atcgcgtatt tcgtctcgct caggcgcaat
     2101 cacgaatgaa taacggtttg gttgatgcga gtgattttga tgacgagcgt aatggctggc
     2161 ctgttgaaca agtctggaaa gaaatgcata aacttttgcc attctcaccg gattcagtcg
     2221 tcactcatgg tgatttctca cttgataacc ttatttttga cgaggggaaa ttaataggtt
     2281 gtattgatgt tggacgagtc ggaatcgcag accgatacca ggatcttgcc atcctatgga
     2341 actgcctcgg tgagttttct ccttcattac agaaacggct ttttcaaaaa tatggtattg
     2401 ataatcctga tatgaataaa ttgcagtttc atttgatgct cgatgagttt ttctaatcag
     2461 aattggttaa ttggttgtaa cactggcaga gcattacgct gacttgacgg gacggcgcaa
     2521 gctcatgacc aaaatccctt aacgtgagtt acgcgtcgtt ccactgagcg tcagaccccg
     2581 tagaaaagat caaaggatct tcttgagatc ctttttttct gcgcgtaatc tgctgcttgc
     2641 aaacaaaaaa accaccgcta ccagcggtgg tttgtttgcc ggatcaagag ctaccaactc
     2701 tttttccgaa ggtaactggc ttcagcagag cgcagatacc aaatactgtt cttctagtgt
     2761 agccgtagtt aggccaccac ttcaagaact ctgtagcacc gcctacatac ctcgctctgc
     2821 taatcctgtt accagtggct gctgccagtg gcgataagtc gtgtcttacc gggttggact
     2881 caagacgata gttaccggat aaggcgcagc ggtcgggctg aacggggggt tcgtgcacac
     2941 agcccagctt ggagcgaacg acctacaccg aactgagata cctacagcgt gagctatgag
     3001 aaagcgccac gcttcccgaa gggagaaagg cggacaggta tccggtaagc ggcagggtcg
     3061 gaacaggaga gcgcacgagg gagcttccag ggggaaacgc ctggtatctt tatagtcctg
     3121 tcgggtttcg ccacctctga cttgagcgtc gatttttgtg atgctcgtca ggggggcgga
     3181 gcctatggaa aaacgccagc aacgcggcct ttttacggtt cctggccttt tgctggcctt
     3241 ttgctcacat gtt
//
