[The description below was written by a language model from this plasmid's Addgene catalogue record and the feature table of its GenBank file.]
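Description:
JA001: pMVP (L3-L2) FLAG epitope tag + WPRE is a small (about 3.3 kb) Gateway entry plasmid from the pMVP modular cloning platform, built on the Invitrogen pDONR221 P3-P2 backbone. It is maintained in E. coli as a high-copy plasmid through a ColE1/pUC-type origin and selected with kanamycin via the aph(3')-Ia resistance gene. As in other pDONR-derived entry clones, rrnB T1 and T2 transcription terminators sit upstream of the recombination cassette to insulate it from read-through transcription. M13 forward and reverse primer sites and a T7 promoter flank the cassette, which allows the insert to be checked by sequencing.

The payload is a synthetic insert of roughly 700 bp bounded by attL3 and attL2 sites, which are substrates for LR Clonase. It consists of a short FLAG epitope coding sequence followed by the woodchuck hepatitis virus posttranscriptional regulatory element (WPRE), which enhances expression of transcripts that carry it in their 3' region. The plasmid has no promoter driving the insert and no gene of interest. It is intended as the terminal module in a 3- or 4-component MultiSite Gateway Pro reaction, recombined in order with other entry plasmids into a destination vector. In the assembled product, the FLAG tag is fused to the C-terminus of the upstream gene of interest and the WPRE lies downstream of it. The record specifies lentiviral vectors as the intended destination. A Factor Xa site annotated on the reverse strand inside the WPRE is most likely an incidental sequence match rather than a functional element.
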