Addgene plasmid #121758: JA001: pMVP (L3-L2) FLAG epitope tag + WPRE
Purpose: pMVP L3-L2 entry plasmid, contains FLAG epitope tag + WPRE for 3- or 4-component MultiSite Gateway Pro assembly. Allows C-term epitope fusion to a gene of interest in lentivirus vectors.
Depositing lab: Christopher Newgard. Depositing organization: Duke University. Publication: Creation of versatile cloning platforms for transgene expression and dCas9-based epigenome editing. Haldeman JM, Conway AE, Arlotto ME, Slentz DH, Muoio DM, Becker TC, Newgard CB. Nucleic Acids Res. 2018 Dec 27. pii: 5264291. doi: 10.1093/nar/gky1286. PubMed 30590691.
Backbone
  Vector backbone: pDONR221 P3-P2
  Backbone manufacturer: Invitrogen
  Backbone size w/o insert (bp): 2555
  Vector type: Synthetic Biology ; pMVP Gateway Entry Plasmid
Growth in bacteria
  Bacterial resistance: Kanamycin, 50 μg/mL
  Growth temperature: 37°C
  Growth strain: DH5alpha
  Copy number: High Copy
Gene/Insert
  Gene/Insert name: FLAG epitope tag + WPRE
  Species: Synthetic
  Insert size (bp): 698
  Cloning method: Gateway Cloning
  Sequencing primers: 5′ M13F; 3′ M13R
Terms and licenses: Academic/Nonprofit Terms; Industry Terms: Not Available to Industry
How to cite: JA001: pMVP (L3-L2) FLAG epitope tag + WPRE was a gift from Christopher Newgard (Addgene plasmid # 121758 ; http://n2t.net/addgene:121758 ; RRID:Addgene_121758)
